Addgene plasmid #31345: pET-MRPL15
Depositing lab: Linda Spremulli. Depositing organization: University of North Carolina at Chapel Hill. Publication: The effect of mutated mitochondrial ribosomal proteins S16 and S22 on the assembly of the small and large ribosomal subunits in human mitochondria. Emdadul Haque M, Grasso D, Miller C, Spremulli LL, Saada A. Mitochondrion. 2008 Jun . 8(3):254-61. 10.1016/j.mito.2008.04.004 PubMed 18539099.
Backbone
  Vector backbone: pET21
  Backbone size w/o insert (bp): 5400
  Vector type: Bacterial Expression
  Selectable markers: chloramphenicol
Growth in bacteria
  Bacterial resistance: Ampicillin, 100 μg/mL
  Growth temperature: 37°C
  Growth strain: DH5alpha
  Growth instructions: IN E. coli BL21(DE3) RIL. the RIL plasmid confers chloramphenicol resistance
  Copy number: High Copy
Gene/Insert
  Gene/Insert name: mitochondrial ribosomal protein L15 mature form (alt name: MRPL15)
  Species: H. sapiens (human)
  Insert size (bp): 741
  Mutation: Has the amino acids in the predicted mature form of MRPL15 after removal of the putative mitochondrial import signal Amino acids 49-296
  Entrez Gene: MRPL15 (a.k.a. HSPC145, L15mt, MRP-L15, MRP-L7, RPML7, uL15m)
  Tag / fusion protein: His (C terminal on backbone)
  Cloning method: Restriction Enzyme; 5′ cloning site NdeI (not destroyed); 3′ cloning site XhoI (not destroyed)
  Sequencing primers: 5′ vector
Resource information
  A portion of this plasmid was derived from a plasmid made by: ATCC MGC-4898
Terms and licenses: Academic/Nonprofit Terms; Industry Terms: Not Available to Industry
How to cite: pET-MRPL15 was a gift from Linda Spremulli (Addgene plasmid # 31345 ; http://n2t.net/addgene:31345 ; RRID:Addgene_31345)
