[The description below was written by a language model from this plasmid's Addgene catalogue record.]
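Description:
pET-MRPL15 is a bacterial expression plasmid built on the pET21 backbone (about 5.4 kb without insert) for producing human mitochondrial ribosomal protein L15 in E. coli. It is a high-copy plasmid selected with ampicillin. The record also lists chloramphenicol as a selectable marker, but its notes make clear that this resistance comes from the separate RIL helper plasmid carried by the BL21(DE3) RIL expression strain, not from pET-MRPL15 itself. No feature table is provided, so the promoter and origin are not explicitly recorded. pET21-series vectors generally drive expression from a T7 promoter, which fits the use of a DE3 host that supplies T7 RNA polymerase.

The insert is a 741 bp fragment of human MRPL15 encoding amino acids 49–296, the predicted mature form of the protein after removal of the putative N-terminal mitochondrial import signal. It was cloned between the NdeI and XhoI sites, both of which are preserved. This places the coding sequence in frame with the His tag on the backbone, so the protein carries a C-terminal His tag suitable for metal-affinity purification. Part of the plasmid was derived from a cDNA clone obtained from a public collection.

The construct is suited to recombinant expression and purification of mature MRPL15, a component of the large subunit of the mitochondrial ribosome. The associated publication examines how mutations in small-subunit proteins S16 and S22 affect assembly of both ribosomal subunits in human mitochondria, but the record does not state how the purified protein was used in that work.
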