>Addgene plasmid #31345 | pET-MRPL15 | addgene partial sequence | sequence record 36726 | T7 5'-TAATACGACTCACTATAGGG-3'
CCCTCTAGAAATAATTTTGTTTAACTTTAAGAAGGAGATATACATATGTGTGGCAGAGGCCATAAAGGAG
AAAGGCAAAGAGGAACCCGGCCCCGCTTGGGCTTTGAGGGAGGCCAGACTCCATTTTACATCCGAATCCC
AAAA
[648 nt withheld, positions 145-792]
CTCGAGCACCACCACCACCACCACTGAGATCCGGCTGCTAACAAAGCCCGAAAGGAAGCTGAGTTGGCTG
CTGCCACCGCTGAGCAATAACTAGCATAACCCCTTGGGGCCTCTAAACGGGTCTTGAGGG
